Addgene plasmid #221074: pT/Caggs-NRAS G12V-IRES-ASK1
Purpose: Expresses NRAS G12V and ASK1 in mammalian cells
Depositing lab: Hidenori Ichijo. Depositing organization: University of Tokyo, Graduate School of Pharmaceutical Sciences. Publication: Apoptosis signal-regulating kinase 1 promotes inflammation in senescence and aging. Odawara T, Yamauchi S, Ichijo H. Commun Biol. 2024 Jun 5;7(1):691. doi: 10.1038/s42003-024-06386-0. PubMed 38839869.
Backbone
  Vector backbone: pT/Caggs
  Vector type: Mammalian Expression
Growth in bacteria
  Bacterial resistance: Ampicillin, 100 μg/mL
  Growth temperature: 37°C
  Growth strain: DH5alpha
  Copy number: Unknown
Gene/Insert 1
  Gene/Insert name: NRAS
  Species: H. sapiens (human)
  Mutation: G12V
  Entrez Gene: NRAS (a.k.a. ALPS4, CMNS, KRAS, N-ras, NCMS, NRAS1, NS6)
Gene/Insert 2
  Gene/Insert name: ASK1 (alt name: apoptosis signal-regulating kinase 1)
  Species: M. musculus (mouse)
Resource information
  A portion of this plasmid was derived from a plasmid made by: Ohlfest Lab (Addgene Plasmid #20205)
Terms and licenses: Academic/Nonprofit Terms; Industry Terms: Not Available to Industry
How to cite: pT/Caggs-NRAS G12V-IRES-ASK1 was a gift from Hidenori Ichijo (Addgene plasmid # 221074 ; http://n2t.net/addgene:221074 ; RRID:Addgene_221074)
