[The description below was written by a language model from this plasmid's Addgene catalogue record and pLannotate feature annotations shown in this document.]
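Description:
pT/Caggs-NRAS G12V-IRES-ASK1 is an 11,030-nt mammalian expression plasmid built on the pT/Caggs backbone, with part of it derived from an earlier pT/Caggs-based plasmid. It is propagated in E. coli through a high-copy ColE1/pUC-type origin and selected with ampicillin via the β-lactamase gene. The bacterial portion is pBluescript-like, carrying an f1 phage origin, T7 and T3 promoters, lac promoter/operator remnants and a lacZα fragment.

The payload is a single bicistronic transcription unit driven by the CAG arrangement: the CMV immediate-early enhancer, the chicken β-actin promoter and a chimeric β-actin/β-globin intron, which together give strong, broadly active expression in mammalian cells. The first open reading frame encodes human NRAS carrying the oncogenic, constitutively activating G12V substitution. It is followed by an EMCV internal ribosome entry site that allows cap-independent translation of the second cistron, mouse ASK1 (Map3k5), a serine/threonine MAP3K of the stress-activated MAP kinase pathway. A bovine growth hormone polyadenylation signal terminates the transcript, so cells that take up the plasmid co-express both proteins from one mRNA. No epitope tags or fluorescent reporters are annotated.

The feature table shows no explicitly annotated transposon inverted repeats. It does show short hits to Sleeping Beauty transposase sequence just downstream of the poly(A) signal. These may reflect transposon-derived sequence in the backbone, but the record does not confirm a functional transposon. The stated purpose is simply to co-express NRAS G12V and ASK1 in mammalian cells, and the associated publication concerns the role of ASK1 in inflammation during senescence and aging.
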