Features (pLannotate 1.2.2; 24 found; start..end, strand, type, name):
      1..380     +  enhancer       CMV enhancer: human cytomegalovirus immediate early enhancer
    382..658     +  promoter       chicken β-actin promoter: No description available
    659..1675    +  intron         chimeric intron: chimera between introns from chicken β-actin and rabbit β-globin
   1748..1766    -  promoter       SP6 promoter: promoter for bacteriophage SP6 RNA polymerase
   1818..2384    +  CDS            NRAS: RASN_HUMAN - Also known as HRAS1. Experimental evidence at protein level: Swiss-Prot protein existence level 1. Ras proteins bind GDP/GTP and possess intrinsic GTPase activity. From Homo sapiens (Human).
   2388..2974    +  misc_feature   IRES2: internal ribosome entry site (IRES) of the encephalomyocarditis virus (EMCV)
   2975..7114    +  CDS            Map3k5: M3K5_MOUSE - Also known as Ask1, Mekk5. Experimental evidence at protein level: Swiss-Prot protein existence level 1. Serine/threonine kinase which acts as an essential component of the MAP kinase signal transduction pathway. Plays an important role in the cascades of cellular responses evoked by changes in the environment. Mediates signaling for determination of cell fate such as differentiation and survival. Plays a crucial role in the apoptosis signal transduction pathway through mitochondria-dependent caspase activation. MAP3K5/ASK1 is required for the innate immune response, which is esse
   7131..7355    +  polyA_signal   bGH poly(A) signal: bovine growth hormone polyadenylation signal
   7359..7378    +  promoter       SV40 promoter (fragment): SV40 enhancer and early promoter
   7377..7411    +  CDS            SB100X (fragment): hyperactive variant of the Sleeping Beauty transposase (Mátés et al., 2009)
   7411..7519    +  CDS            SB100X (fragment): hyperactive variant of the Sleeping Beauty transposase (Mátés et al., 2009)
   7770..7796    +  misc_feature   MCS (fragment): pBluescript multiple cloning site
   7809..7827    -  promoter       T3 promoter: promoter for bacteriophage T3 RNA polymerase
   7870..7892    -  protein_bind   lac operator (fragment): The lac repressor binds to the lac operator to inhibit transcription in E. coli. This inhibition can be relieved by adding lactose or isopropyl-β-D-thiogalactopyranoside (IPTG). lac repressor encoded by lacI
   7896..7926    -  promoter       lac promoter: promoter for the E. coli lac operon
   7941..7962    -  protein_bind   CAP binding site: CAP binding activates transcription in the presence of cAMP. E. coli catabolite activator protein
   7975..8067    -  CDS            lacI (fragment): lac repressor; lacI; The lac repressor binds to the lac operator to inhibit transcription in E. coli. This inhibition can be relieved by adding lactose or isopropyl-β-D-thiogalactopyranoside (IPTG).
   8250..8838    -  rep_origin     ori: high-copy-number ColE1/pMB1/pBR322/pUC origin of replication
   9009..9869    -  CDS            AmpR: β-lactamase; bla; confers resistance to ampicillin, carbenicillin, and related antibiotics
   9870..9974    -  promoter       AmpR promoter: bla
  10001..10456   +  rep_origin     f1 ori (sequence partly withheld): f1 bacteriophage origin of replication; arrow indicates direction of (+) strand synthesis
  10460..10615   -  CDS            lacZα (fragment): LacZα fragment of β-galactosidase; lacZ fragment
  10623..10641   +  promoter       T7 promoter: promoter for bacteriophage T7 RNA polymerase
  11001..2       +  misc_feature   MCS (fragment) (across the origin): pBluescript multiple cloning site
>Addgene plasmid #221074 | pT/Caggs-NRAS G12V-IRES-ASK1 | addgene full sequence | sequence record 440841 | Addgene NGS Result
GACATTGATTATTGACTAGTTATTAATAGTAATCAATTACGGGGTCATTAGTTCATAGCCCATATATGGA
GTTCCGCGTTACATAACTTACGGTAAATGGCCCGCCTGGCTGACCGCCCAACGACCCCCGCCCATTGACG
TCAATAATGACGTATGTTCCCATAGTAACGCCAATAGGGACTTTCCATTGACGTCAATGGGTGGAGTATT
TACGGTAAACTGCCCACTTGGCAGTACATCAAGTGTATCATATGCCAAGTACGCCCCCTATTGACGTCAA
TGACGGTAAATGGCCCGCCTGGCATTATGCCCAGTACATGACCTTATGGGACTTTCCTACTTGGCAGTAC
ATCTACGTATTAGTCATCGCTATTACCATGGTCGAGGTGAGCCCCACGTTCTGCTTCACTCTCCCCATCT
CCCCCCCCTCCCCACCCCCAATTTTGTATTTATTTATTTTTTAATTATTTTGTGCAGCGATGGGGGCGGG
GGGGGGGGGGGGCGCGCGCCAGGCGGGGCGGGGCGGGGCGAGGGGCGGGGCGGGGCGAGGCGGAGAGGTG
CGGCGGCAGCCAATCAGAGCGGCGCGCTCCGAAAGTTTCCTTTTATGGCGAGGCGGCGGCGGCGGCGGCC
CTATAAAAAGCGAAGCGCGCGGCGGGCGGGAGTCGCTGCGCGCTGCCTTCGCCCCGTGCCCCGCTCCGCC
GCCGCCTCGCGCCGCCCGCCCCGGCTCTGACTGACCGCGTTACTCCCACAGGTGAGCGGGCGGGACGGCC
CTTCTCCTCCGGGCTGTAATTAGCGCTTGGTTTAATGACGGCTTGTTTCTTTTCTGTGGCTGCGTGAAAG
CCTTGAGGGGCTCCGGGAGGGCCCTTTGTGCGGGGGGAGCGGCTCGGGGGGTGCGTGCGTGTGTGTGTGC
GTGGGGAGCGCCGCGTGCGGCTCCGCGCTGCCCGGCGGCTGTGAGCGCTGCGGGCGCGGCGCGGGGCTTT
GTGCGCTCCGCAGTGTGCGCGAGGGGAGCGCGGCCGGGGGCGGTGCCCCGCGGTGCGGGGGGGGCTGCGA
GGGGAACAAAGGCTGCGTGCGGGGTGTGTGCGTGGGGGGGTGAGCAGGGGGTGTGGGCGCGTCGGTCGGG
CTGCAACCCCCCCTGCACCCCCCTCCCCGAGTTGCTGAGCACGGCCCGGCTTCGGGTGCGGGGCTCCGTA
CGGGGCGTGGCGCGGGGCTCGCCGTGCCGGGCGGGGGGTGGCGGCAGGTGGGGGTGCCGGGCGGGGCGGG
GCCGCCTCGGGCCGGGGAGGGCTCGGGGGAGGGGCGCGGCGGCCCCCGGAGCGCCGGCGGCTGTCGAGGC
GCGGCGAGCCGCAGCCATTGCCTTTTATGGTAATCGTGCGAGAGGGCGCAGGGACTTCCTTTGTCCCAAA
TCTGTGCGGAGCCGAAATCTGGGAGGCGCCGCCGCACCCCCTCTAGCGGGCGCGGGGCGAAGCGGTGCGG
CGCCGGCAGGAAGGAAATGGGCGGGGAGGGCCTTCGTGCGTCGCCGCGCCGCCGTCCCCTTCTCCCTCTC
CAGCCTCGGGGCTGTCCGCGGGGGGACGGCTGCCTTCGGGGGGGACGGGGCAGGGCGGGGTTCGGCTTCT
GGCGTGTGACCGGCGGCTCTAGAGCCTCTGCTAACCATGTTCATGCCTTCTTCTTTTTCCTACAGCTCCT
GGGCAACGTGCTGGTTATTGTGCTGTCTCATCATTTTGGCAAAGAATTCCTCGAGGGGGGGCCCTATTCT
ATAGTGTCACCTAAATGCTAGAGCTCGCTGATCCACCATGGAGGAAGAGGAATATATGCCTATGGAAATG
ACTGAGTACAAACTGGTGGTGGTTGGAGCAGTTGGTGTTGGGAAAAGCGCACTGACAATCCAGCTAATCC
AGAACCACTTTGTAGATGAATATGATCCCACCATAGAGGATTCTTACAGAAAACAAGTGGTTATAGATGG
TGAAACCTGTTTGTTGGACATACTGGATACAGCTGGACAAGAAGAGTACAGTGCCATGAGAGACCAATAC
ATGAGGACAGGCGAAGGCTTCCTCTGTGTATTTGCCATCAATAATAGCAAGTCATTTGCGGATATTAACC
TCTACAGGGAACAGATTAAGCGAGTAAAAGACTCGGATGATGTACCTATGGTGCTAGTGGGAAACAAGTG
TGATTTGCCAACAAGGACAGTTGATACAAAACAAGCCCACGAACTGGCCAAGAGTTACGGGATTCCATTC
ATTGAAACCTCAGCCAAGACCAGACAGGGTGTTGAAGATGCTTTTTACACACTGGTAAGAGAAATACGCC
AGTACCGAATGAAAAAACTCAACAGCAGTGATGATGGGACTCAGGGTTGTATGGGATTGCCATGTGTGGT
GATGTAACCCCTCTCCCTCCCCCCCCCCTAACGTTACTGGCCGAAGCCGCTTGGAATAAGGCCGGTGTGC
GTTTGTCTATATGTTATTTTCCACCATATTGCCGTCTTTTGGCAATGTGAGGGCCCGGAAACCTGGCCCT
GTCTTCTTGACGAGCATTCCTAGGGGTCTTTCCCCTCTCGCCAAAGGAATGCAAGGTCTGTTGAATGTCG
TGAAGGAAGCAGTTCCTCTGGAAGCTTCTTGAAGACAAACAACGTCTGTAGCGACCCTTTGCAGGCAGCG
GAACCCCCCACCTGGCGACAGGTGCCTCTGCGGCCAAAAGCCACGTGTATAAGATACACCTGCAAAGGCG
GCACAACCCCAGTGCCACGTTGTGAGTTGGATAGTTGTGGAAAGAGTCAAATGGCTCTCCTCAAGCGTAT
TCAACAAGGGGCTGAAGGATGCCCAGAAGGTACCCCATTGTATGGGATCTGATCTGGGGCCTCGGTACAC
ATGCTTTACATGTGTTTAGTCGAGGTTAAAAAAACGTCTAGGCCCCCCGAACCACGGGGACGTGGTTTTC
CTTTGAAAAACACGATGATAATATGGCCACAACCATGGGCACCGAAGCCGGCGAGGGCATCACTTTCTCC
GTGCCGCCCTTTGCGTCCGTGGGCTTTTGCACCATCCCGGAGGGCGGCAGCTGCCGGAGGGGAGGAGGAG
CGGCGACGGCGGCGGAGGGAGAGCCGAGCCTGCAGCCCTTGCTTGTGCCGCCGCCGCCGCCACCGCCGGG
CAGTTTCTGGAACGTGGAGAGCGCGGCGGCTCCCGGCACCAGCTGCCCTACCACCGCCCCCGGGAGCAGC
GCCACCCGAGGCCGGGGCAACTCTGGCAGCGGGGGCGGCCGGCGTACCACCGTGGCGTATGTGATCAATG
AGGCGAGCCAGGGGCAGCTGGTGGTGGCGGAGAGCGAGGCCCTGCAGAGCCTGCGGGAGGCGTGCGAGGC
GGTGGGCGCCACCCTGGAGACCCTGCATTTCGGGAAGCTGGACTTCGGGGAAACCGCCGTGCTGGACCGT
TTTTACAACGCAGATATTGCTGTGGTGGAGATGAGCGACGCCTTCCGGCAGCCTTCCTTGTTTTACCATC
TTGGAGTGCGAGAAAGCTTCAGTATGGCCAACAACATCATCCTCTACTGCGATACTAATTCCGATTCACT
CCAGTCCCTGAGGGAAATTATTTGCCAGAAGAATACTGTGTGCACCGGGAACTACACCTTCATCCCCTAC
ATGGTGACACCACACAACAAGGTCTACTGCTGTGACAGCAGCTTCATGAAGGGCCTGACTGAGCTCATGC
AGCCTAACTTCGAGCTCCTGCTGGGGCCCATCTGCTTACCCCTCGTGGACCGTTTTGTTCAGCTTTTGAA
GGTGGCGCAAGCGAGTTCCAGCCAGTACTTCCGGGAATCCATACTCAGCGATATCAGGAAAGCACGGAAC
CTGTACACTGGTAAAGAATTGGCAGCTGAATTGGCGAGGATCCGGCAACGGGTAGACAATATTGAAGTTT
TGACAGCAGACATTGTTATCAACCTGTTGCTTTCCTACAGAGACATCCAGGACTATGACTCCATAGTGAA
GCTGGTAGAGACGTTAGAAAAACTTCCAACCTTCGACTTGGCCTCGCACCACCACGTGAAGTTTCATTAC
GCATTTGCACTGAACAGGAGAAATCTCCCTGGAGACAGAGCAAAAGCTCTTGACATCATGATCCCCATGG
TACAAAGTGAAGAGCAAGTTGCTTCGGATATGTATTGTCTCGTTGGCCGAATCTACAAAGATATGTTTTT
GGATTCAAATTTCACTGACACGGAAAGCAGGGACCATGGAGCATCTTGGTTCAAAAAGGCATTTGAGTCT
GAGCCAACACTACAGTCAGGAATTAATTATGCAGTTCTCTTGCTGGCGGCTGGGCACCAGTTTGAATCTT
CTTTTGAGCTTCGGAAAGTTGGAGTGAAGCTGAGTAGCCTTCTGGGTAAAAAGGGGAACTTGGAAAAACT
CCAGAGCTACTGGGAAGTCGGATTTTTTCTGGGAGCCAGTGTCCTGGCCAACGACCACCTCAGGGTCATT
CAGGCATCCGAGAAGCTGTTCAGACTGAAGACACCAGCGTGGTACCTCAAGTCTATCGTGGAGACCATTC
TGATATATAAACACTTTGTGAAACTGACCACAGAGCAGCCCTCGGCTAAGCAGGAACTCGTGGACTTCTG
GATGGATTTCCTGGTCGAGGCCACAAAAACAGATGTTACTGTTGTCAGGTTCCCAGTATTAATATTAGAG
CCAACCAAAATCTATCAGCCTTCTTACCTGTCTATCAATAATGAAGTTGAGGAGAAGACAATATCTATTT
GGCATGTTCTCCCTGATGACAAGAAAGGTATACACGAGTGGAACTTCGGTGCTTCCTCTGTCAGGGGAGT
GAGCATCTCTAAGTTTGAAGAACGATGCTGTTTCCTTTATGTGCTTCACAATTCTGATGACTTCCAAATC
TACTTCTGCACAGAACTTCACTGTAAAAGGTTTTTTGAAATGGTGAATACCATCACGGAAGAGAAGGGGA
GAGGCGCGGAGGACGGAGACTGTGAGGGTGACTCCCTGGAGTATGACTACGAATACGATGAAAATGGAGA
CAGAGTTGTGTTAGGGAAGGGCACTTATGGGATCGTCTATGCAGGACGAGACCTGAGCAACCAGGTCAGA
ATTGCTATTAAGGAAATCCCAGAGAGAGACAGCAGATACTCTCAGCCCCTGCATGAAGAAATCGCCCTGC
ACAAGCATCTGAAACACAAAAACATTGTCCAGTATCTGGGCTCCTTCAGTGAGAACGGCTTCATCAAAAT
CTTCATGGAGCAAGTCCCAGGAGGAAGCCTCTCTGCTCTCCTTCGTTCAAAATGGGGCCCATTAAAGGAC
AACGAACAGACGATTGGCTTCTATACGAAGCAGATACTGGAAGGATTAAAATACCTTCACGACAATCAGA
TAGTCCACCGGGATATAAAGGGTGACAATGTATTGATTAATACCTACAGTGGTGTGCTCAAGATCTCTGA
CTTCGGGACATCCAAGAGGCTTGCTGGCATAAACCCATGTACCGAAACCTTTACAGGTACCCTTCAGTAT
ATGGCGCCAGAAATAATCGATAAAGGACCACGAGGCTATGGAAAGGCCGCCGACATTTGGTCACTGGGCT
GCACAATCATCGAAATGGCTACTGGAAAACCACCATTTTATGAACTAGGAGAGCCACAGGCAGCCATGTT
CAAGGTGGGGATGTTTAAGGTCCACCCGGAGATCCCAGAGTCCATGTCGGCGGAGGCCAAGGCGTTCATA
CTGAAGTGTTTTGAACCAGACCCTGACAAGAGAGCCTGTGCTAATGACTTGCTTATTGATGAGTTCTTAA
AAGTGTCCAGCAAAAAGAAAAAGACACAACCCAAACTTTCAGCTCTCTCGACTGGATCGAATGAGTATCT
TAGAAGCATCTCCCTGCCGGTCCCTGTCCTGGTAGAAGACACCAGCAGCAGTAGCGAGTATGGCTCTGTT
TCTCCTGATACAGAGCTGAAGGCGGACCCCTTCTCCTTCAAAGCCAGAGCTAAGTCCTGTGGAGAAAAGG
ACGGGAAAGGGATACGGACATTGTTCCTGGGCATTCCAGATGAAAATTTTGAAGATCACAGTGCGCCCCC
ATCTCCTGAAGAGAAAGACTCGGGCTTTTTTATGCTGAGAAAGGATAGTGAGAGGCGAGCTACCCTTCAC
AGAATCCTGACCGAAGACCAGGACAAGGTTGTAAGGAACCTAATGGAATCTCTGGCCCAGGGTGCTGAAG
AGCCTAAACTAAAGTGGGAACACATCACAACCCTCATCTCAAGCCTCAGAGAGTTTGTGAGGTCCACTGA
CCGAAAAATCATAGCCACTACATTGTCCAAGCTCAAGCTGGAGCTGGACTTCGACAGCCACGGCATCAGC
CAGGTGCAGGTGGTCCTCTTTGGCTTCCAGGATGCGGTCAATAAAGTTCTTCGGAATCATAACATCAAGC
CACACTGGATGTTTGCCCTGGACAGCATCATCCGAAAGGCTGTGCAGACTGCAATTACCATTCTGGTTCC
AGAGTTGAGGCCACATTTTAGCCTTGCATCAGAGAGCGACACAGCTGATCCGGAAGACCTGGATGTCGAA
GATGAACACGAGGAATTGTCTTCAAATCAGACAGTCCGACGGCCTCAGGCCATCACTGAGGACGCTGTGG
CTACCTCGGGGGTGAGCACGCTAAGCTCCACTGTGTCCCATGACTCCCAGAATGCACACCGGTCGCTGAA
CGTGCAGCTTGGAAGGATGAAGATTGAAACTAATAGGTTACTTGAAGAGCTGGTTCGGAAAGAGAGAGAG
TTACAGGCACTCCTCCATCAAGCCATTGAGGAAAAAGACCAAGAAATTAGGCACCTGAAGCTCAAGTCCC
AGCCCATAGATATCCCTGGGTTTCCTGTGTGCCACCTGAACTCTCCTGGCACGACCACGGAAGATTCTGA
ACTTCCTGGCTGGCTGAGAGAAAATGGAGCTGATGAAGACACTATAAGTCGGTTTCTGGCTGAGGATTAC
ACGCTAGTGGATGTTCTTTACTACGTCACACGTGATGATCTGAAGTGCCTCAGACTAAGGGGCGGGATGC
TGTGCACGCTGTGGAAGGCCATCATTGACTTTCGGAACAAATGCTAAGGATCAGCCTCGACTGTGCCTTC
TAGTTGCCAGCCATCTGTTGTTTGCCCCTCCCCCGTGCCTTCCTTGACCCTGGAAGGTGCCACTCCCACT
GTCCTTTCCTAATAAAATGAGGAAATTGCATCGCATTGTCTGAGTAGGTGTCATTCTATTCTGGGGGGTG
GGGTGGGGCAGGACAGCAAGGGGGAGGATTGGGAAGACAATAGCAGGCATGCTGGGGATGCGGTGGGCTC
TATGGCTTCTGAGGCGGAAAGAACCAGCCATCACAAAGCTCTGACCTCAATCCTATAGAAAGGAGGAATG
AGCCAAAATTCACCCAACTTATTGTGGGAAGCTTGTGGAAGGCTACTCGAAATGTTTGACCCAAGTTAAA
CAATTTAAAGGCAATGCTACCAAATACTAATTGAGTGTATGTAAACTTCTGACCCACTGGGAATGTGATG
AAAGAAATAAAAGCTGAAATGAATCATTCTCTCTACTATTATTCTGATATTTCACATTCTTAAAATAAAG
TGGTGATCCTAACTGACCTAAGACAGGGAATTTTTACTAGGATTAAATGTCAGGAATTGTGAAAAAGTGA
GTTTAAATGTATTTGGCTAAGGTGTATGTAAACTTCCGACTTCAACTGTATAGGGATCCTCTAGCTAGAG
TCGACCTCGAGGGGGGGCCCGGTACCCAGCTTTTGTTCCCTTTAGTGAGGGTTAATTGCGCGCTTGGCGT
AATCATGGTCATAGCTGTTTCCTGTGTGAAATTGTTATCCGCTCACAATTCCACACAACATACGAGCCGG
AAGCATAAAGTGTAAAGCCTGGGGTGCCTAATGAGTGAGCTAACTCACATTAATTGCGTTGCGCTCACTG
CCCGCTTTCCAGTCGGGAAACCTGTCGTGCCAGCTGCATTAATGAATCGGCCAACGCGCGGGGAGAGGCG
GTTTGCGTATTGGGCGCTCTTCCGCTTCCTCGCTCACTGACTCGCTGCGCTCGGTCGTTCGGCTGCGGCG
AGCGGTATCAGCTCACTCAAAGGCGGTAATACGGTTATCCACAGAATCAGGGGATAACGCAGGAAAGAAC
ATGTGAGCAAAAGGCCAGCAAAAGGCCAGGAACCGTAAAAAGGCCGCGTTGCTGGCGTTTTTCCATAGGC
TCCGCCCCCCTGACGAGCATCACAAAAATCGACGCTCAAGTCAGAGGTGGCGAAACCCGACAGGACTATA
AAGATACCAGGCGTTTCCCCCTGGAAGCTCCCTCGTGCGCTCTCCTGTTCCGACCCTGCCGCTTACCGGA
TACCTGTCCGCCTTTCTCCCTTCGGGAACCGTGGCGCTTTCTCATAGCTCACGCTGTAGGTATCTCAGTT
CGGTGTAGGTCGTTCGCTCCAAGCTGGGCTGTGTGCACGAACCCCCCGTTCAGCCCGACCGCTGCGCCTT
ATCCGGTAACTATCGTCTTGAGTCCAACCCGGTAAGACACGACTTATCGCCACTGGCAGCAGCCACTGGT
AACAGGATTAGCAGAGCGAGGTATGTAGGCGGTGCTACAGAGTTCTTGAAGTGGTGGCCTAACTACGGCT
ACACTAGAAGAACAGTATTTGGTATCTGCGCTCTGCTGAAGCCAGTTACCTTCGGAAAAAGAGTTGGTAG
CTCTTGATCCGGCAAACAAACCACCGCTGGTAGCGGTGGTTTTTTTGTTTGCAAGCAGCAGATTACGCGC
AGAAAAAAAGGATCTCAAGAAGATCCTTTGATCTTTTCTACGGGGTCTGACGCTCAGTGGAACGAAAACT
CACGTTAAGGGATTTTGGTCATGAGATTATCAAAAAGGATCTTCACCTAGATCCTTTTAAATTAAAAATG
AAGTTTTAAATCAATCTAAAGTATATATGAGTAAACTTGGTCTGACAGTTACCAATGCTTAATCAGTGAG
GCACCTATCTCAGCGATCTGTCTATTTCGTTCATCCATAGTTGCCTGACTCCCCGTCGTGTAGATAACTA
CGATACGGGAGGGCTTACCATCTGGCCCCAGTGCTGCAATGATACCGCGAGACCCACGCTCACCGGCTCC
AGATTTATCAGCAATAAACCAGCCAGCCGGAAGGGCCGAGCGCAGAAGTGGTCCTGCAACTTTATCCGCC
TCCATCCAGTCTATTAATTGTTGCCGGGAAGCTAGAGTAAGTAGTTCGCCAGTTAATAGTTTGCGCAACG
TTGTTGCCATTGCTACAGGCATCGTGGTGTCACGCTCGTCGTTTGGTATGGCTTCATTCAGCTCCGGTTC
CCAACGATCAAGGCGAGTTACATGATCCCCCATGTTGTGCAAAAAAGCGGTTAGCTCCTTCGGTCCTCCG
ATCGTTGTCAGAAGTAACTTGGCCGCAGTGTTATCACTCATGGTTATGGCAGCACTGCATAATTCTCTTA
CTGTCATGCCATCCGTAAGATGCTTTTCTGTGACTGGTGAGTACTCAACCAAGTCATTCTGAGAATAGTG
TATGCGGCGACCGAGTTGCTCTTGCCCGGCGTCAATACGGGATAATACCGCGCCACATAGCAGAACTTTA
AAAGTGCTCATCATTGGAAAACGTTCTTCGGGGCGAAAACTCTCAAGGATCTTACCGCTGTTGAGATCCA
GTTCGATGTAACCCACTCGTGCACCCAACTGATCTTCAGCATCTTTTACTTTCACCAGCGTTTCTGGGTG
AGCAAAAACAGGAAGGCAAAATGCCGCAAAAAAGGGAATAAGGGCGACACGGAAATGTTGAATACTCATA
CTCTTCCTTTTTCAATATTATTGAAGCATTTATCAGGGTTATTGTCTCATGAGCGGATACATATTTGAAT
GTATTTAGAAAAATAAACAAATAGGGGTTCCGCGCACATTTCCCCGAAAAGTGCCACCTG
[34 nt withheld, positions 10001-10034]
A
[89 nt withheld, positions 10036-10124]
C
[91 nt withheld, positions 10126-10216]
A
[49 nt withheld, positions 10218-10266]
CCTTTGACGTTGGAGTCCACGTTCTTT
[37 nt withheld, positions 10294-10330]
ACCCTATCTCGGTCTATTCTTTTGATTTATAAGGGATTTTGCCGATTTCGGCCTATTGGTTAAAAAATGA
GCTGATTTAACAAAAATTTAACGCGAATTTTAACAAAATATTAACGCTTACAATTTCCATTCGCCATTCA
GGCTGCGCAACTGTTGGGAAGGGCGATCGGTGCGGGCCTCTTCGCTATTACGCCAGCTGGCGAAAGGGGG
ATGTGCTGCAAGGCGATTAAGTTGGGTAACGCCAGGGTTTTCCCAGTCACGACGTTGTAAAACGACGGCC
AGTGAGCGCGCGTAATACGACTCACTATAGGGCGAATTGGAGCTCGGATCCCTATACAGTTGAAGTCGGA
AGTTTACATACACTTAAGTTGGAGTCATTAAAACTCGTTTTTCAACTACTCCACAAATTTCTTGTTAACA
AACAATAGTTTTGGCAAGTCAGTTAGGACATCTACTTTGTGCATGACACAAGTCATTTTTCCAACAATTG
TTTACAGACAGATTATTTCACTTATAATTCACTGTATCACAATTCCAGTGGGTCAGAAGTTTACATACAC
TAAGTTGACTGTGCCTTTAAACAGCTTGGAAAATTCCAGAAAATGATGTCATGGCTTTAGAAGCTAGATC
TGGCCATCTAGAGCGGCCGCGCGCACTAGTGAATTCCATGGATATCAAGCTTATCGATACCGTCGACCTC
